>Addgene plasmid #216422 | pPbU6_hdhfr/yfcu | addgene full sequence | sequence record 431290 | Addgene NGS Result
CCTCGTCTCAGTTTTAGAGCTAGAAATAGCAAGTTAAAATAAGGCTAGTCCGTTATCAACTTGAAAAAGT
GGCACCGAGTCGGTGCTTTTTTTGGACGTCAGGTGGCACTTTTCGGGGAAATGTGCGCGGAACCCCTATT
TGTTTATTTTTCTAAATACATTCAAATATGTATCCGCTCATGAGACAATAACCCTGATAAATGCTTCAAT
AATATTGAAAAAGGAAGAGTATGAGTATTCAACATTTCCGTGTCGCCCTTATTCCCTTTTTTGCGGCATT
TTGCCTTCCTGTTTTTGCTCACCCAGAAACGCTGGTGAAAGTAAAAGATGCTGAAGATCAGTTGGGTGCA
CGAGTGGGTTACATCGAACTGGATCTCAACAGCGGTAAGATCCTTGAGAGTTTTCGCCCCGAAGAACGTT
TTCCAATGATGAGCACTTTTAAAGTTCTGCTATGTGGCGCGGTATTATCCCGTATTGACGCCGGGCAAGA
GCAACTCGGTCGCCGCATACACTATTCTCAGAATGACTTGGTTGAGTACTCACCAGTCACAGAAAAGCAT
CTTACGGATGGCATGACAGTAAGAGAATTATGCAGTGCTGCCATAACCATGAGTGATAACACTGCGGCCA
ACTTACTTCTGACAACGATCGGAGGACCGAAGGAGCTAACCGCTTTTTTGCACAACATGGGGGATCATGT
AACTCGCCTTGATCGTTGGGAACCGGAGCTGAATGAAGCCATACCAAACGACGAGCGTGACACCACGATG
CCTGTAGCAATGGCAACAACGTTGCGCAAACTATTAACTGGCGAACTACTTACTCTAGCTTCCCGGCAAC
AATTAATAGACTGGATGGAGGCGGATAAAGTTGCAGGACCACTTCTGCGCTCGGCCCTTCCGGCTGGCTG
GTTTATTGCTGATAAATCTGGAGCCGGTGAGCGTGGGTCTCGCGGTATCATTGCAGCACTGGGGCCAGAT
GGTAAGCCCTCCCGTATCGTAGTTATCTACACGACGGGGAGTCAGGCAACTATGGATGAACGAAATAGAC
AGATCGCTGAGATAGGTGCCTCACTGATTAAGCATTGGTAACTGTCAGACCAAGTTTACTCATATATACT
TTAGATTGATTTAAAACTTCATTTTTAATTTAAAAGGATCTAGGTGAAGATCCTTTTTGATAATCTCATG
ACCAAAATCCCTTAACGTGAGTTTTCGTTCCACTGAGCGTCAGACCCCGTAGAAAAGATCAAAGGATCTT
CTTGAGATCCTTTTTTTCTGCGCGTAATCTGCTGCTTGCAAACAAAAAAACCACCGCTACCAGCGGTGGT
TTGTTTGCCGGATCAAGAGCTACCAACTCTTTTTCCGAAGGTAACTGGCTTCAGCAGAGCGCAGATACCA
AATACTGTTCTTCTAGTGTAGCCGTAGTTAGGCCACCACTTCAAGAACTCTGTAGCACCGCCTACATACC
TCGCTCTGCTAATCCTGTTACCAGTGGCTGCTGCCAGTGGCGATAAGTCGTGTCTTACCGGGTTGGACTC
AAGACGATAGTTACCGGATAAGGCGCAGCGGTCGGGCTGAACGGGGGGTTCGTGCACACAGCCCAGCTTG
GAGCGAACGACCTACACCGAACTGAGATACCTACAGCGTGAGCTATGAGAAAGCGCCACGCTTCCCGAAG
GGAGAAAGGCGGACAGGTATCCGGTAAGCGGCAGGGTCGGAACAGGAGAGCGCACGAGGGAGCTTCCAGG
GGGAAACGCCTGGTATCTTTATAGTCCTGTCGGGTTTCGCCACCTCTGACTTGAGCGTCGATTTTTGTGA
TGCTCGTCAGGGGGGCGGAGCCTATGGAAAAACGCCAGCAACGCGGCCTTTTTACGGTTCCTGGCCTTTT
GCTGGCCTTTTGCTCACATGTTCTTTCCTGCGTTATCCCCTGATTCTGTGGATAACCGTATTACCGCCTT
TGAGTGAGCTGATACCGCTCGCCGCAGCCGAACGACCGAGCGCAGCGAGTCAGTGAGCGAGGAAGCGGAA
GAGCGCCCAATACGCAAACCGCCTCTCCCCGCGCGTTGGCCGATTCATTAATGCAGCTGGCACGACAGGT
TTCCCGACTGGAAAGCGGGCAGTGAGCGCAACGCAATTAATGTGAGTTAGCTCACTCATTAGGCACCCCA
GGCTTTACACTTTATGCTTCCGGCTCGTATGTTGTGTGGAATTGTGAGCGGATAACAATTTCACACAGGA
AACAGCTATGACCATGATTACGCCAAGCTTGGTACCCATGCCATGGTCCCCGCGGCCGCTCGAGGAATTC
CTTAAGTTTACAATTTAATATTCATACTTTAAGTATTTTTTGTAGTATCCTAGATATTGTGCTTTAAATG
CTCACCCCTCAAAGCACCAGTAATATTTTCATCCACTGAAATACCATTAAATTTTCAAAAAAATACTATG
CATATAATGTTATACATATAAACATAAAACGCCATGTAAATCAAAAAATATATAAAAATATGTATAAAAA
TAAATATGCACTAAATATAAGCTAATTATGCATAAAAATTAAAGTGCCCTTTATTAACTAGTCGTAATTA
TTTATATTTCTATGTTATAAAAAAATCCTCATATAATAATATAATTAATATATGTAATGTTTTTTTTATT
TTATAATTTTAATATAAAATAATATGTAAATTAATTCAAAAAATAAATATAATTGTTGTGAAACAAAAAA
CGTAATTTTTTCATTTGCCTTCAAAATTTAAATTTATTTTAATATTTCCTAAAATATATATACTTTGTGT
ATAAATATATAAAAATATATATTTGCTTATAAATAAATAAAAAATTTTATAAAACATAGGGGGATCTATG
[558 nt withheld, positions 2871-3428]
GCAAGCGGAGGAGGTGGATCTGGTGGAGGTGGAAGTGCAAGC
[471 nt withheld, positions 3471-3941]
GCTTCGGAACCATTTAAGAACGTCTACTTGCTACCTCAAACAAACCAATTGCTGGGTTTGTACACCATCA
TCAGAAATAAGAATACAACTAGACCTGATTTCATTTTCTACTCCGATAGAATCATCAGATTGTTGGTTGA
AGAAGGTTTGAACCATCTACCTGTGCAAAAGCAAATTGTGGAAACTGACACCAACGAAAACTTCGAAGGT
GTCTCATTCATGGGTAAAATCTGTGGTGTTTCCATTGTCAGAGCTGGTGAATCGATGGAGCAAGGATTAA
GAGACTGTTGTAGGTCTGTGCGTATCGGTAAAATTTTAATTCAAAGGGACGAGGAGACTGCTTTACCAAA
GTTATTCTACGAAAAATTACCAGAGGATATATCTGAAAGGTATGTCTTCCTATTAGACCCAATGCTGGCC
ACCGGTGGTAGTGCTATCATGGCTACAGAAGTCTTGATTAAGAGAGGTGTTAAGCCAGAGAGAATTTACT
TCTTAAACCTAATCTGTAGTAAGGAAGGGATTGAAAAATACCATGCCGCCTTCCCAGAGGTCAGAATTGT
TACTGGTGCCCTCGACAGAGGTCTAGATGAAAACAAGTATCTAGTTCCAGGGTTGGGTGACTTTGGTGAC
AGATACTACTGTGTTTAGGGATCCGATCCCGTTTTTCTTACTTATATATTTATACCAATTGATTGTATTT
ATAACTGTAAAAATGTGTATGTTGTGTGCATATTTTTTTTGTGCATGCACATGCATGTAAATAGCTAAAA
TTATGAACATTTTATTTTTTGTTCAGAAAAAAAAAACTTTACACACATAAAATGGCTAGTATGAATAGCC
ATATTTTATATAAATTAAATCCTATGAATTTATGACCATATTAAAAATTTAGATATTTATGGAACATAAT
ATGTTTGAAACAATAAGACAAAATTATTATTATTATTATTATTTTTACTGTTATAATTATGTTGTCTCTT
CAATGATTCATAAATAGTTGGACTTGATTTTTAAAATGTTTATAATATGATTAGCATAGTTAAATAAAAA
AAGTTGAAAAATTAAAAAAAAACATATAAACACAAATGATGTTTTTTCCTTCAATTTCGGCCGTCGTTTT
ACAACGTCGTGACTGGGAAAACCCTGGCGTTACCCAACTTAATCGCCTTGCAGCACATCCCCCTTTCGCC
AGCTGGCGTAATAGCGAAGAGGCCCGCACCGATCGCCCTTCCCAACAGTTGCGCAGCCTGAATGGCGAAT
GATCGAGAACTATTGTTTCCTTTTTTGTTTTTTTATTTTTAATTAAAATGTAAATATAAACTCACAAAAT
GAATGAATAAATAAATAAATAAATAAATAAAAAATGTTAAATCGTGTTAAACCGCGTGCTTCATGTGATA
TGGCAAGCGATTAATGGCCATTTTATCCATTTTTATAATTTGATAAAAAATTAAAACAAATAAATGTAAT
GTTAATTATATTTTGTACTATAAATATTATTCTCTACTTCACGCAAATGTAACACTATCCAACTACACTC
ATAATGTTTAAAGAAAATTGGCATTGTTTTACCATTTTTTTAAAACAAAAAAAGAATAAAATACTTTCGT
ATTATTTAGCTAAAATTGTACTAAATTTCATACCAAAAAAAAATATATATATGTATGCAGCTAATATTTA
TTTGATAAGTTTTTATGTAAATAATATTTAATTAAAAAAAAAATTACATAGCATGCCGAATGCACTATTC
ATTTTATGGGGGTAATTTTTTGAGTAACCATTTTTACTTTTTTTTTACATATGCGCATACTTCGAGTTAT
ACAATATTATTGGAGACGCGTAGAGG
Features (pLannotate 1.2.2; 12 found; start..end, strand, type, name):
     11..86      +  misc_RNA       gRNA scaffold: guide RNA scaffold for the Streptococcus pyogenes CRISPR/Cas9 system
    126..230     +  promoter       AmpR promoter: bla
    231..1091    +  CDS            AmpR: β-lactamase; bla; confers resistance to ampicillin, carbenicillin, and related antibiotics
   1262..1850    +  rep_origin     ori: high-copy-number ColE1/pMB1/pBR322/pUC origin of replication
   2033..2125    +  CDS            lacI (fragment): lac repressor; lacI; The lac repressor binds to the lac operator to inhibit transcription in E. coli. This inhibition can be relieved by adding lactose or isopropyl-β-D-thiogalactopyranoside (IPTG).
   2138..2159    +  protein_bind   CAP binding site: CAP binding activates transcription in the presence of cAMP. E. coli catabolite activator protein
   2174..2204    +  promoter       lac promoter: promoter for the E. coli lac operon
   2212..2228    +  protein_bind   lac operator: The lac repressor binds to the lac operator to inhibit transcription in E. coli. This inhibition can be relieved by adding lactose or isopropyl-β-D-thiogalactopyranoside (IPTG). lac repressor encoded by lacI
   2868..3428    +  CDS            DHFR (sequence partly withheld): DYR_HUMAN - Experimental evidence at protein level: Swiss-Prot protein existence level 1. Key enzyme in folate metabolism. Contributes to the de novo mitochondrial thymidylate biosynthesis pathway. Catalyzes an essential reaction for de novo glycine and purine synthesis, and for DNA precursor synthesis. Binds its own mRNA and that of DHFR2. From Homo sapiens (Human).
   3471..3941    +  CDS            FCY1 (sequence withheld): FCY1_YEAST - Experimental evidence at protein level: Swiss-Prot protein existence level 1. Catalyzes the hydrolytic deamination of cytosine to uracil or 5-methylcytosine to thymine. Is involved in the pyrimidine salvage pathway, which allows the cell to utilize cytosine for pyrimidine nucleotide synthesis. From Saccharomyces cerevisiae (strain ATCC 204508 / S288c) (Baker's yeast).
   3942..4586    +  CDS            FUR1: UPP_YEAST - Experimental evidence at protein level: Swiss-Prot protein existence level 1. Catalyzes the conversion of uracil and 5-phospho-alpha-D- ribose 1-diphosphate (PRPP) to UMP and diphosphate. From Saccharomyces cerevisiae (strain ATCC 204508 / S288c) (Baker's yeast).
   5050..5200    +  CDS            lacZα (fragment): LacZα fragment of β-galactosidase; lacZ fragment
