[The description below was written by a language model from this plasmid's Addgene catalogue record and pLannotate feature annotations shown in this document.]
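Description:
pPbU6_hdhfr/yfcu is an empty CRISPR guide RNA backbone for gene editing in the rodent malaria parasite Plasmodium berghei. It derives from the pYCs vector, in which the Plasmodium yoelii U6 promoter that drives guide expression was swapped for its P. berghei homolog. In E. coli it is maintained as a high-copy plasmid through a ColE1/pUC-type origin and selected with ampicillin via the bla gene and its native promoter. Remnants of a standard cloning backbone are also present: a lacI fragment, CAP binding site, lac promoter and operator, and a lacZα fragment.

The functional guide cassette consists of the P. berghei U6 promoter placed upstream of the Streptococcus pyogenes Cas9 guide RNA scaffold. A gene-specific spacer is inserted by restriction enzyme cloning to produce a complete single guide RNA. The automated annotation detects the scaffold but not the U6 promoter, so that element's position is known only from the catalogue description. No Cas9 coding sequence is annotated, and the record does not say how the nuclease is supplied.

The parasite selection cassette combines human dihydrofolate reductase (hdhfr) with yfcu. The latter comprises yeast cytosine deaminase (FCY1) directly abutting uracil phosphoribosyltransferase (FUR1), and the three coding sequences lie in the same orientation. Human DHFR allows positive selection with pyrimethamine. The FCY1-FUR1 activity converts 5-fluorocytosine into toxic metabolites, which allows negative selection to remove parasites that retain the plasmid after editing. The Plasmodium regulatory sequences driving this marker are not annotated. The sequenced record is 5,787 nt, consistent with the stated backbone size of about 6 kb.
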