Addgene plasmid #216422: pPbU6_hdhfr/yfcu
Purpose: (Empty Backbone) Empty backbone to express gene specific gRNA from the Plasmodium berghei U6 promoter for traditional CRISPR editing.
Depositing lab: Ellen Bushell. Depositing organization: Umea University. Publication: A scalable CRISPR-Cas9 gene editing system facilitates CRISPR screens in the malaria parasite Plasmodium berghei. Jonsdottir TK, Paoletta MS, Ishizaki T, Hernandez S, Ivanova M, Curbelo AH, Saiki PA, Selinger M, Das D, Henriksson J, Bushell ESC. bioRxiv 2024.04.20.590404 10.1101/2024.04.20.590404.
Backbone
  Vector backbone: pYCs
  Backbone manufacturer: Qian (2018) 10.1016/j.molbiopara.2018.04.003
  Backbone size (bp): 6000
  Modifications to backbone: The Plasmodium yoeli U6 promotor that guides gRNA expression was replaced with the homolog in Plasmodium berghei.
  Vector type: Bacterial Expression, CRISPR ; Expression in Plasmodium berghei
  Selectable markers: Pyrimethamine (positive) and 5-fluorocytosine (negative)
Growth in bacteria
  Bacterial resistance: Ampicillin, 100 μg/mL
  Growth temperature: 37°C
  Growth strain: DH5alpha
  Copy number: High Copy
Gene/Insert
  Cloning method: Restriction Enzyme
Terms and licenses: Academic/Nonprofit Terms; Industry Terms: Not Available to Industry
How to cite: pPbU6_hdhfr/yfcu was a gift from Ellen Bushell (Addgene plasmid # 216422 ; http://n2t.net/addgene:216422 ; RRID:Addgene_216422)
